Addgene plasmid #221473: pDONR223_NKX2-1_V205F
Purpose: Gateway cloning of NKX2-1 V205F DNA binding mutation overexpression
Depositing lab: Matthew Meyerson. Depositing organization: Broad Institute. Publication: Dosage amplification dictates oncogenic regulation by the NKX2-1 lineage factor in lung adenocarcinoma. Pulice JL, Meyerson M. bioRxiv [Preprint]. 2023 Oct 27:2023.10.26.563996. doi: 10.1101/2023.10.26.563996. PubMed 37994369.
Backbone
  Vector backbone: pDONR223
  Backbone manufacturer: Invitrogen
  Backbone size w/o insert (bp): 5005
  Vector type: Gateway Donor Vector
Growth in bacteria
  Bacterial resistance: Spectinomycin, 50 μg/mL
  Growth temperature: 37°C
  Growth strain: DH5alpha
  Copy number: High Copy
Gene/Insert
  Gene/Insert name: NKX2-1
  Species: H. sapiens (human)
  Insert size (bp): 1113
  Mutation: V205F
  Entrez Gene: NKX2-1 (a.k.a. BCH, BHC, NK-2, NKX2.1, NKX2A, NMTC1, T/EBP, TEBP, TITF1, TTF-1, TTF1)
  Cloning method: Gibson Cloning
  Sequencing primers: 5′ M13pUC-fwd; 3′ M13rev
Resource information
  A portion of this plasmid was derived from a plasmid made by: Mammalian Gene Collection (pOTB7-NKX2-1)
Terms and licenses: Academic/Nonprofit Terms; Industry Terms: Not Available to Industry
Depositor comments: Cloning based on backbone of 371AA short isoform of NKX2-1 ORF
How to cite: pDONR223_NKX2-1_V205F was a gift from Matthew Meyerson (Addgene plasmid # 221473 ; http://n2t.net/addgene:221473 ; RRID:Addgene_221473)
