[The description below was written by a language model from this plasmid's Addgene catalogue record and pLannotate feature annotations shown in this document.]
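Description:
pDONR223_NKX2-1_V205F is a Gateway entry-type clone built on the Invitrogen pDONR223 backbone and carrying the human NKX2-1 open reading frame with a V205F substitution, described in the record as a DNA-binding mutation. The 1,113 bp coding sequence corresponds to the 371-amino-acid short isoform of NKX2-1, was derived in part from a Mammalian Gene Collection clone (pOTB7-NKX2-1), and was assembled by Gibson cloning. In the sequenced 3,906 nt plasmid the ORF is flanked on both sides by attL-type recombination sites. The automated annotation labels both as attL3, but it does not resolve their exact identity. These sites allow the insert to be moved by an LR Clonase reaction into attR-containing destination vectors. The 5,005 bp listed for the empty backbone exceeds the size of the final plasmid, consistent with the donor vector's original cassette between the recombination sites having been replaced by the smaller insert.

The plasmid replicates in E. coli from a high-copy ColE1/pUC-type origin and is selected with spectinomycin through the aadA (SmR) aminoglycoside adenylyltransferase gene, which sits downstream of an integron Pc promoter fragment and a residual gentamicin acetyltransferase fragment. rrnB T1 and T2 terminators lie upstream of the cloning region, insulating it from read-through transcription, and a T7 promoter lies just beyond the 3′ attL site, pointing back toward the insert. Small lacI and lacZα fragments are backbone remnants. No eukaryotic promoter, tag or reporter is annotated, so the construct is not itself an expression vector. It serves as a shuttle for transferring the V205F mutant into destination vectors for overexpression studies, in the context of work on NKX2-1 as a lineage factor in lung adenocarcinoma.
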