Features (pLannotate 1.2.2; 12 found; start..end, strand, type, name):
      2..97      +  protein_bind   attL3: mutant version of attL; recombination site for the Gateway® LR reaction LR Clonase™
    103..1215    +  CDS            NKX2-1: NKX21_HUMAN - Also known as NKX2A, TITF1, TTF1. Experimental evidence at protein level: Swiss-Prot protein existence level 1. Transcription factor that binds and activates the promoter of thyroid specific genes such as thyroglobulin, thyroperoxidase, and thyrotropin receptor. Crucial in the maintenance of the thyroid differentiation phenotype. May play a role in lung development and surfactant homeostasis. Forms a regulatory loop with GRHL2 that coordinates lung epithelial cell morphogenesis and differentiation. Activates the transcription of GNRHR and plays a role in enhancing the circadian o
   1220..1315    -  protein_bind   attL3: mutant version of attL; recombination site for the Gateway® LR reaction LR Clonase™
   1334..1352    -  promoter       T7 promoter: promoter for bacteriophage T7 RNA polymerase
   1542..1565    +  promoter       Pc promoter (fragment): intI1 (promoter lies within the coding sequence); class 1 integron promoter
   1741..1797    +  CDS            GmR (fragment): gentamycin acetyltransferase; aacC1; confers resistance to gentamycin
   1804..2595    +  CDS            SmR: aminoglycoside adenylyltransferase (Murphy, 1985); aadA; confers resistance to spectinomycin and streptomycin
   2688..3276    +  rep_origin     ori: high-copy-number ColE1/pMB1/pBR322/pUC origin of replication
   3459..3551    +  CDS            lacI (fragment): lac repressor; lacI; The lac repressor binds to the lac operator to inhibit transcription in E. coli. This inhibition can be relieved by adding lactose or isopropyl-β-D-thiogalactopyranoside (IPTG).
   3606..3633    -  terminator     rrnB T2 terminator: transcription terminator T2 from the E. coli rrnB gene
   3765..3808    +  terminator     rrnB T1 terminator: Escherichia coli rrnB; transcription terminator T1 from the E. coli rrnB gene
   3855..3891    -  CDS            lacZα (fragment): LacZα fragment of β-galactosidase; lacZ fragment
>Addgene plasmid #221473 | pDONR223_NKX2-1_V205F | addgene full sequence | sequence record 437829 | Addgene NGS Result
CAAATAATGATTTTATTTTGACTGATAGTGACCTGTTCGTTGCAACAAATTGATGAGCAATGCTTTTTTA
TAATGCCAACTTTGTACAAAAAAGTTGGCACCATGTCGATGAGTCCAAAGCACACGACTCCGTTCTCAGT
GTCTGACATCTTGAGTCCCCTGGAGGAAAGCTACAAGAAAGTGGGCATGGAGGGCGGCGGCCTCGGGGCT
CCGCTGGCGGCGTACAGGCAGGGCCAGGCGGCACCGCCAACAGCGGCCATGCAGCAGCACGCCGTGGGGC
ACCACGGCGCCGTCACCGCCGCCTACCACATGACGGCGGCGGGGGTGCCCCAGCTCTCGCACTCCGCCGT
GGGGGGCTACTGCAACGGCAACCTGGGCAACATGAGCGAGCTGCCGCCGTACCAGGACACCATGAGGAAC
AGCGCCTCTGGCCCCGGATGGTACGGCGCCAACCCAGACCCGCGCTTCCCCGCCATCTCCCGCTTCATGG
GCCCGGCGAGCGGCATGAACATGAGCGGCATGGGCGGCCTGGGCTCGCTGGGGGACGTGAGCAAGAACAT
GGCCCCGCTGCCAAGCGCGCCGCGCAGGAAGCGCCGGGTGCTCTTCTCGCAGGCGCAGGTGTACGAGCTG
GAGCGACGCTTCAAGCAACAGAAGTACCTGTCGGCGCCGGAGCGCGAGCACCTGGCCAGCATGATCCACC
TGACGCCCACGCAGTTCAAGATCTGGTTCCAGAACCACCGCTACAAAATGAAGCGCCAGGCCAAGGACAA
GGCGGCGCAGCAGCAACTGCAGCAGGACAGCGGCGGCGGCGGGGGCGGCGGGGGCACCGGGTGCCCGCAG
CAGCAACAGGCTCAGCAGCAGTCGCCGCGACGCGTGGCGGTGCCGGTCCTGGTGAAAGACGGCAAACCGT
GCCAGGCGGGTGCCCCCGCGCCGGGCGCCGCCAGCCTACAAGGCCACGCGCAGCAGCAGGCGCAGCACCA
GGCGCAGGCCGCGCAGGCGGCGGCAGCGGCCATCTCCGTGGGCAGCGGTGGCGCCGGCCTTGGCGCACAC
CCGGGCCACCAGCCAGGCAGCGCAGGCCAGTCTCCGGACCTGGCGCACCACGCCGCCAGCCCCGCGGCGC
TGCAGGGCCAGGTATCCAGCCTGTCCCACCTGAACTCCTCGGGCTCGGACTACGGCACCATGTCCTGCTC
CACCTTGCTATACGGTCGGACCTGGTTGCCAACTTTCTTGTACAAAGTTGGCATTATAAGAAAGCATTGC
TTATCAATTTGTTGCAACGAACAGGTCACTATCAGTCAAAATAAAATCATTATTTGCCATCCAGCTGATA
TCCCCTATAGTGAGTCGTATTACATGGTCATAGCTGTTTCCTGGCAGCTCTGGCCCGTGTCTCAAAATCT
CTGATGTTACATTGCACAAGATAAAAATATATCATCATGCCTCCTCTAGACCAGCCAGGACAGAAATGCC
TCGACTTCGCTGCTACCCAAGGTTGCCGGGTGACGCACACCGTGGAAACGGATGAAGGCACGAACCCAGT
GGACATAAGCCTGTTCGGTTCGTAAGCTGTAATGCAAGTAGCGTATGCGCTCACGCAACTGGTCCAGAAC
CTTGACCGAACGCAGCGGTGGTAACGGCGCAGTGGCGGTTTTCATGGCTTGTTATGACTGTTTTTTTGGG
GTACAGTCTATGCCTCGGGCATCCAAGCAGCAAGCGCGTTACGCCGTGGGTCGATGTTTGATGTTATGGA
GCAGCAACGATGTTACGCAGCAGGGCAGTCGCCCTAAAACAAAGTTAAACATTATGAGGGAAGCGGTGAT
CGCCGAAGTATCGACTCAACTATCAGAGGTAGTTGGCGTCATCGAGCGCCATCTCGAACCGACGTTGCTG
GCCGTACATTTGTACGGCTCCGCAGTGGATGGCGGCCTGAAGCCACACAGTGATATTGATTTGCTGGTTA
CGGTGACCGTAAGGCTTGATGAAACAACGCGGCGAGCTTTGATCAACGACCTTTTGGAAACTTCGGCTTC
CCCTGGAGAGAGCGAGATTCTCCGCGCTGTAGAAGTCACCATTGTTGTGCACGACGACATCATTCCGTGG
CGTTATCCAGCTAAGCGCGAACTGCAATTTGGAGAATGGCAGCGCAATGACATTCTTGCAGGTATCTTCG
AGCCAGCCACGATCGACATTGATCTGGCTATCTTGCTGACAAAAGCAAGAGAACATAGCGTTGCCTTGGT
AGGTCCAGCGGCGGAGGAACTCTTTGATCCGGTTCCTGAACAGGATCTATTTGAGGCGCTAAATGAAACC
TTAACGCTATGGAACTCGCCGCCCGACTGGGCTGGCGATGAGCGAAATGTAGTGCTTACGTTGTCCCGCA
TTTGGTACAGCGCAGTAACCGGCAAAATCGCGCCGAAGGATGTCGCTGCCGACTGGGCAATGGAGCGCCT
GCCGGCCCAGTATCAGCCCGTCATACTTGAAGCTAGACAGGCTTATCTTGGACAAGAAGAAGATCGCTTG
GCCTCGCGCGCAGATCAGTTGGAAGAATTTGTCCACTACGTGAAAGGCGAGATCACCAAGGTAGTCGGCA
AATAACCCTCGAGCCACCCATGACCAAAATCCCTTAACGTGAGTTACGCGTCGTTCCACTGAGCGTCAGA
CCCCGTAGAAAAGATCAAAGGATCTTCTTGAGATCCTTTTTTTCTGCGCGTAATCTGCTGCTTGCAAACA
AAAAAACCACCGCTACCAGCGGTGGTTTGTTTGCCGGATCAAGAGCTACCAACTCTTTTTCCGAAGGTAA
CTGGCTTCAGCAGAGCGCAGATACCAAATACTGTTCTTCTAGTGTAGCCGTAGTTAGGCCACCACTTCAA
GAACTCTGTAGCACCGCCTACATACCTCGCTCTGCTAATCCTGTTACCAGTGGCTGCTGCCAGTGGCGAT
AAGTCGTGTCTTACCGGGTTGGACTCAAGACGATAGTTACCGGATAAGGCGCAGCGGTCGGGCTGAACGG
GGGGTTCGTGCACACAGCCCAGCTTGGAGCGAACGACCTACACCGAACTGAGATACCTACAGCGTGAGCT
ATGAGAAAGCGCCACGCTTCCCGAAGGGAGAAAGGCGGACAGGTATCCGGTAAGCGGCAGGGTCGGAACA
GGAGAGCGCACGAGGGAGCTTCCAGGGGGAAACGCCTGGTATCTTTATAGTCCTGTCGGGTTTCGCCACC
TCTGACTTGAGCGTCGATTTTTGTGATGCTCGTCAGGGGGGCGGAGCCTATGGAAAAACGCCAGCAACGC
GGCCTTTTTACGGTTCCTGGCCTTTTGCTGGCCTTTTGCTCACATGTTCTTTCCTGCGTTATCCCCTGAT
TCTGTGGATAACCGTATTACCGCCTTTGAGTGAGCTGATACCGCTCGCCGCAGCCGAACGACCGAGCGCA
GCGAGTCAGTGAGCGAGGAAGCGGAAGAGCGCCCAATACGCAAACCGCCTCTCCCCGCGCGTTGGCCGAT
TCATTAATGCAGCTGGCACGACAGGTTTCCCGACTGGAAAGCGGGCAGTGAGCGCAACGCAATTAATACG
CGTACCGCTAGCCAGGAAGAGTTTGTAGAAACGCAAAAAGGCCATCCGTCAGGATGGCCTTCTGCTTAGT
TTGATGCCTGGCAGTTTATGGCGGGCGTCCTGCCCGCCACCCTCCGGGCCGTTGCTTCACAACGTTCAAA
TCCGCTCCCGGCGGATTTGTCCTACTCAGGAGAGCGTTCACCGACAAACAACAGATAAAACGAAAGGCCC
AGTCTTCCGACTGAGCCTTTCGTTTTATTTGATGCCTGGCAGTTCCCTACTCTCGCGTTAACGCTAGCAT
GGATGTTTTCCCAGTCACGACGTTGTAAAACGACGGCCAGTCTTAAGCTCGGGCCC
